Addgene plasmid #85131: pLV-Ftractin-mCherry
Purpose: lentiviral expression of an F-actin live-cell marker (mCherry)
Depositing lab: Tobias Meyer. Depositing organization: Stanford University. Publication: Engulfed cadherin fingers are polarized junctional structures between collectively migrating endothelial cells. Hayer A, Shao L, Chung M, Joubert LM, Yang HW, Tsai FC, Bisaria A, Betzig E, Meyer T. Nat Cell Biol. 2016 Dec;18(12):1311-1323. doi: 10.1038/ncb3438. Epub 2016 Nov 14. PubMed 27842057.
Backbone
  Vector backbone: CSII-EF
  Backbone size w/o insert (bp): 9234
  Total vector size (bp): 10095
  Vector type: Lentiviral
Growth in bacteria
  Bacterial resistance: Ampicillin, 100 μg/mL
  Growth temperature: 30°C
  Growth strain: NEB Stable
  Copy number: High Copy
Gene/Insert
  Gene/Insert name: Ftractin-mCherry (amino acids 9-52 of rat ITPKA, C-temrinally tagged with mCherry)
  Species: R. norvegicus (rat)
  Insert size (bp): 861
  Promoter: EF1a
  Tag / fusion protein: mCherry (C terminal on insert)
  Cloning method: Gibson Cloning
  Sequencing primers: 5′ TCAAGCCTCAGACAGTGGTTC; 3′ ATGTGGTATGGCTGATTATG
Resource information
  A portion of this plasmid was derived from a plasmid made by: Wollman R and Meyer T. (2012), Nat. Cell Biol. 12:1261-9. PMID: 23143397
Terms and licenses: Academic/Nonprofit Terms; Industry Terms: Not Available to Industry
How to cite: pLV-Ftractin-mCherry was a gift from Tobias Meyer (Addgene plasmid # 85131 ; http://n2t.net/addgene:85131 ; RRID:Addgene_85131)
