[The description below was written by a language model from this plasmid's Addgene catalogue record and pLannotate feature annotations shown in this document.]
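Description:
pLV-Ftractin-mCherry is an HIV-1-based lentiviral transfer plasmid built on the CSII-EF backbone (about 10.1 kb in total) for expressing a red fluorescent F-actin marker in live mammalian cells. In bacteria it is maintained through a high-copy ColE1/pUC-type origin and selected with ampicillin via the bla gene. The annotation also shows an f1 origin and, outside the viral region, an SV40/EM7-driven BleoR cassette with an SV40 polyadenylation signal. This cassette lies downstream of the 3' LTR, so it would not be carried into the packaged genome.

The viral genome is transcribed from a CMV enhancer/promoter fused to a truncated 5' LTR. This chimeric arrangement allows genomic RNA to be produced in packaging cells independently of Tat. It is followed by the Ψ packaging signal with a partial gag sequence, the Rev response element for nuclear export of unspliced RNA, and the cPPT/CTS, which aids nuclear import. The internal expression cassette uses the human EF-1α promoter to drive F-tractin, the actin-binding peptide made up of amino acids 9–52 of rat ITPKA, fused at its C terminus to mCherry. The automated annotation matches this fragment to the mouse orthologue, but the catalogue entry gives rat as the source. A WPRE downstream enhances transcript stability and expression, and the cassette ends at a truncated 3' LTR followed by a bGH polyadenylation signal. A short fragment annotated as SV40 large T antigen sits between mCherry and the WPRE, and the record does not explain its role.

After packaging with helper plasmids and transduction, the construct gives stable constitutive labelling of filamentous actin. The depositors used it for live imaging of cytoskeletal dynamics in collectively migrating endothelial cells.
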