Features (pLannotate 1.2.2; 31 found; start..end, strand, type, name):
     28..80      -  misc_feature   bom (fragment): basis of mobility region from pBR322
    235..614     +  enhancer       CMV enhancer: human cytomegalovirus immediate early enhancer
    615..814     +  promoter       CMV promoter: human cytomegalovirus (CMV) immediate early promoter
    832..1012    +  LTR            5' LTR (truncated): truncated 5' long terminal repeat (LTR) from HIV-1
   1059..1184    +  misc_feature   HIV-1 Ψ: packaging signal of human immunodeficiency virus type 1
   1168..1506    +  CDS            HIV-1 gag (fragment): gag protein from human immunodeficiency virus 1; gag
   1676..1909    +  misc_feature   RRE: The Rev response element (RRE) of HIV-1 allows for Rev-dependent mRNA export from the nucleus to the cytoplasm.
   2286..2386    +  CDS            Rev (fragment): human immunodeficiency virus 1 (HIV-1) Rev protein; rev; enhances nuclear export of unspliced and incompletely spliced viral mRNAs
   2412..2529    +  misc_feature   cPPT/CTS: central polypurine tract and central termination sequence of HIV-1
   2585..3747    +  promoter       EF-1α promoter: strong constitutive promoter for human elongation factor EF-1α
   3773..3904    +  CDS            Itpka (fragment): IP3KA_MOUSE - Experimental evidence at protein level: Swiss-Prot protein existence level 1. From Mus musculus (Mouse).
   3926..4633    +  CDS            mCherry: mCherry is a basic (constitutively fluorescent) red fluorescent protein published in 2004, derived from Discosoma sp.. It is reported to be a very rapidly-maturing monomer with low acid sensitivity.
   4652..4735    +  CDS            large T antigen (fragment): large T antigen from SV40 (simian virus 40)
   4784..5372    +  misc_feature   WPRE: woodchuck hepatitis virus posttranscriptional regulatory element
   5297..5884    +  CDS            nef: NEF_HV112 - Experimental evidence at protein level: Swiss-Prot protein existence level 1. Extracellular Nef protein targets CD4(+) T-lymphocytes for apoptosis by interacting with CXCR4 surface receptors. From Human immunodeficiency virus type 1 group M subtype B (isolate PCV12) (HIV-1).
   5891..6071    +  LTR            5' LTR (truncated): truncated 5' long terminal repeat (LTR) from HIV-1
   6103..6327    +  polyA_signal   bGH poly(A) signal: bovine growth hormone polyadenylation signal
   6331..6352    +  promoter       SV40 promoter (fragment): SV40 enhancer and early promoter
   6373..6801    +  rep_origin     f1 ori (sequence partly withheld): f1 bacteriophage origin of replication; arrow indicates direction of (+) strand synthesis
   6815..7144    +  promoter       SV40 promoter: SV40 enhancer and early promoter
   7192..7239    +  promoter       EM7 promoter: synthetic bacterial promoter&nbsp
   7258..7632    +  CDS            BleoR: antibiotic-binding protein; Sh ble from Streptoalloteichus hindustanus; confers resistance to bleomycin, phleomycin, and Zeocin™
   7642..7767    +  CDS            ble (fragment): BLE_KLEPN - Experimental evidence at protein level: Swiss-Prot protein existence level 1. Binding protein with a strong affinity to the bleomycin family of antibiotics. Binds to CL990; an antimitotic-antibiotic compound. From Klebsiella pneumoniae.
   7762..7883    +  polyA_signal   SV40 poly(A) signal: SV40 polyadenylation signal
   7956..7972    -  protein_bind   lac operator: The lac repressor binds to the lac operator to inhibit transcription in E. coli. This inhibition can be relieved by adding lactose or isopropyl-β-D-thiogalactopyranoside (IPTG). lac repressor encoded by lacI
   7980..8010    -  promoter       lac promoter: promoter for the E. coli lac operon
   8025..8046    -  protein_bind   CAP binding site: CAP binding activates transcription in the presence of cAMP. E. coli catabolite activator protein
   8059..8151    -  CDS            lacI (fragment): lac repressor; lacI; The lac repressor binds to the lac operator to inhibit transcription in E. coli. This inhibition can be relieved by adding lactose or isopropyl-β-D-thiogalactopyranoside (IPTG).
   8334..8922    -  rep_origin     ori: high-copy-number ColE1/pMB1/pBR322/pUC origin of replication
   9093..9953    -  CDS            AmpR: β-lactamase; bla; confers resistance to ampicillin, carbenicillin, and related antibiotics
   9954..10058   -  promoter       AmpR promoter: bla
>Addgene plasmid #85131 | pLV-Ftractin-mCherry | addgene full sequence | sequence record 172503 | Addgene NGS Result
GACGGATCGGGAGATCTCCCGATCCCCTATGGTGCACTCTCAGTACAATCTGCTCTGATGCCGCATAGTT
AAGCCAGTATCTGCTCCCTGCTTGTGTGTTGGAGGTCGCTGAGTAGTGCGCGAGCAAAATTTAAGCTACA
ACAAGGCAAGGCTTGACCGACAATTGCATGAAGAATCTGCTTAGGGTTAGGCGTTTTGCGCTGCTTCGCG
ATGTACGGGCCAGATATACGCGTTGACATTGATTATTGACTAGTTATTAATAGTAATCAATTACGGGGTC
ATTAGTTCATAGCCCATATATGGAGTTCCGCGTTACATAACTTACGGTAAATGGCCCGCCTGGCTGACCG
CCCAACGACCCCCGCCCATTGACGTCAATAATGACGTATGTTCCCATAGTAACGCCAATAGGGACTTTCC
ATTGACGTCAATGGGTGGAGTATTTACGGTAAACTGCCCACTTGGCAGTACATCAAGTGTATCATATGCC
AAGTACGCCCCCTATTGACGTCAATGACGGTAAATGGCCCGCCTGGCATTATGCCCAGTACATGACCTTA
TGGGACTTTCCTACTTGGCAGTACATCTACGTATTAGTCATCGCTATTACCATGGTGATGCGGTTTTGGC
AGTACATCAATGGGCGTGGATAGCGGTTTGACTCACGGGGATTTCCAAGTCTCCACCCCATTGACGTCAA
TGGGAGTTTGTTTTGGCACCAAAATCAACGGGACTTTCCAAAATGTCGTAACAACTCCGCCCCATTGACG
CAAATGGGCGGTAGGCGTGTACGGTGGGAGGTCTATATAAGCAGCGCGTTTTGCCTGTACTGGGTCTCTC
TGGTTAGACCAGATCTGAGCCTGGGAGCTCTCTGGCTAACTAGGGAACCCACTGCTTAAGCCTCAATAAA
GCTTGCCTTGAGTGCTTCAAGTAGTGTGTGCCCGTCTGTTGTGTGACTCTGGTAACTAGAGATCCCTCAG
ACCCTTTTAGTCAGTGTGGAAAATCTCTAGCAGTGGCGCCCGAACAGGGACTTGAAAGCGAAAGGGAAAC
CAGAGGAGCTCTCTCGACGCAGGACTCGGCTTGCTGAAGCGCGCACGGCAAGAGGCGAGGGGCGGCGACT
GGTGAGTACGCCAAAAATTTTGACTAGCGGAGGCTAGAAGGAGAGAGATGGGTGCGAGAGCGTCAGTATT
AAGCGGGGGAGAATTAGATCGCGATGGGAAAAAATTCGGTTAAGGCCAGGGGGAAAGAAAAAATATAAAT
TAAAACATATAGTATGGGCAAGCAGGGAGCTAGAACGATTCGCAGTTAATCCTGGCCTGTTAGAAACATC
AGAAGGCTGTAGACAAATACTGGGACAGCTACAACCATCCCTTCAGACAGGATCAGAAGAACTTAGATCA
TTATATAATACAGTAGCAACCCTCTATTGTGTGCATCAAAGGATAGAGATAAAAGACACCAAGGAAGCTT
TAGACAAGATAGAGGAAGAGCAAAACAAAAGTAAGACCACCGCACAGCAAGGGCCGCTGATCTTCAGACC
TGGAGGAGGAGATATGAGGGACAATTGGAGAAGTGAATTATATAAATATAAAGTAGTAAAAATTGAACCA
TTAGGAGTAGCACCCACCAAGGCAAAGAGAAGAGTGGTGCAGAGAGAAAAAAGAGCAGTGGGAATAGGAG
CTTTGTTCCTTGGGTTCTTGGGAGCAGCAGGAAGCACTATGGGCGCAGCGTCAATGACGCTGACGGTACA
GGCCAGACAATTATTGTCTGGTATAGTGCAGCAGCAGAACAATTTGCTGAGGGCTATTGAGGCGCAACAG
CATCTGTTGCAACTCACAGTCTGGGGCATCAAGCAGCTCCAGGCAAGAATCCTGGCTGTGGAAAGATACC
TAAAGGATCAACAGCTCCTGGGGATTTGGGGTTGCTCTGGAAAACTCATTTGCACCACTGCTGTGCCTTG
GAATGCTAGTTGGAGTAATAAATCTCTGGAACAGATTTGGAATCACACGACCTGGATGGAGTGGGACAGA
GAAATTAACAATTACACAAGCTTAATACACTCCTTAATTGAAGAATCGCAAAACCAGCAAGAAAAGAATG
AACAAGAATTATTGGAATTAGATAAATGGGCAAGTTTGTGGAATTGGTTTAACATAACAAATTGGCTGTG
GTATATAAAATTATTCATAATGATAGTAGGAGGCTTGGTAGGTTTAAGAATAGTTTTTGCTGTACTTTCT
ATAGTGAATAGAGTTAGGCAGGGATATTCACCATTATCGTTTCAGACCCACCTCCCAACCCCGAGGGGAC
CCGACAGGCCCGAAGGAATAGAAGAAGAAGGTGGAGAGAGAGACAGAGACAGATCCATTCGATTAGTGAA
CGGATCTACAAATGGCAGTATTCATCCACAATTTTAAAAGAAAAGGGGGGATTGGGGGGTACAGTGCAGG
GGAAAGAATAGTAGACATAATAGCAACAGACATACAAACTAAAGAATTACAAAAACAAATTACAAAAATT
CAAAATTTTCGGGTTTATTACAGGGACAGCAGAAATTCACTTTGAATTAATTCAAGCTTCGTGAGGCTCC
GGTGCCCGTCAGTGGGCAGAGCGCACATCGCCCACAGTCCCCGAGAAGTTGGGGGGAGGGGTCGGCAATT
GAACCGGTGCCTAGAGAAGGTGGCGCGGGGTAAACTGGGAAAGTGATGTCGTGTACTGGCTCCGCCTTTT
TCCCGAGGGTGGGGGAGAACCGTATATAAGTGCAGTAGTCGCCGTGAACGTTCTTTTTCGCAACGGGTTT
GCCGCCAGAACACAGGTAAGTGCCGTGTGTGGTTCCCGCGGGCCTGGCCTCTTTACGGGTTATGGCCCTT
GCGTGCCTTGAATTACTTCCACCTGGCTCCAGTACGTGATTCTTGATCCCGAGCTGGAGCCAGGGGCGGG
CCTTGCGCTTTAGGAGCCCCTTCGCCTCGTGCTTGAGTTGAGGCCTGGCCTGGGCGCTGGGGCCGCCGCG
TGCGAATCTGGTGGCACCTTCGCGCCTGTCTCGCTGCTTTCGATAAGTCTCTAGCCATTTAAAATTTTTG
ATGACCTGCTGCGACGCTTTTTTTCTGGCAAGATAGTCTTGTAAATGCGGGCCAGGATCTGCACACTGGT
ATTTCGGTTTTTGGGGCCGCGGGCGGCGACGGGGCCCGTGCGTCCCAGCGCACATGTTCGGCGAGGCGGG
GCCTGCGAGCGCGGCCACCGAGAATCGGACGGGGGTAGTCTCAAGCTGGCCGGCCTGCTCTGGTGCCTGG
CCTCGCGCCGCCGTGTATCGCCCCGCCCTGGGCGGCAAGGCTGGCCCGGTCGGCACCAGTTGCGTGAGCG
GAAAGATGGCCGCTTCCCGGCCCTGCTCCAGGGGGCTCAAAATGGAGGACGCGGCGCTCGGGAGAGCGGG
CGGGTGAGTCACCCACACAAAGGAAAGGGGCCTTTCCGTCCTCAGCCGTCGCTTCATGTGACTCCACGGA
GTACCGGGCGCCGTCCAGGCACCTCGATTAGTTCTGGAGCTTTTGGAGTACGTCGTCTTTAGGTTGGGGG
GAGGGGTTTTATGCGATGGAGTTTCCCCACACTGAGTGGGTGGAGACTGAAGTTAGGCCAGCTTGGCACT
TGATGTAATTCTCCTTGGAATTTGCCCTTTTTGAGTTTGGATCTTGGTTCATTCTCAAGCCTCAGACAGT
GGTTCAAAGTTTTTTTCTTCCATTTCAGGTGTCGTGAACACGCTACCGGTCTCGAGACCATGGGCATGGC
GCGACCACGGGGCGCGGGGCCCTGCAGCCCCGGGTTGGAGCGGGCTCCGCGCCGGAGCGTCGGGGAGCTG
CGCCTGCTCTTCGAAGCGCGCTGCGCCGCAGTCGCCGCCGCAGCGGCCGCAGGGTCGGATCCACCGGTCG
CCACCATGGTGAGCAAGGGCGAGGAGGATAACATGGCCATCATCAAGGAGTTCATGCGCTTCAAGGTGCA
CATGGAGGGCTCCGTGAACGGCCACGAGTTCGAGATCGAGGGCGAGGGCGAGGGCCGCCCCTACGAGGGC
ACCCAGACCGCCAAGCTGAAGGTGACCAAGGGTGGCCCCCTGCCCTTCGCCTGGGACATCCTGTCCCCTC
AGTTCATGTACGGCTCCAAGGCCTACGTGAAGCACCCCGCCGACATCCCCGACTACTTGAAGCTGTCCTT
CCCCGAGGGCTTCAAGTGGGAGCGCGTGATGAACTTCGAGGACGGCGGCGTGGTGACCGTGACCCAGGAC
TCCTCCCTGCAGGACGGCGAGTTCATCTACAAGGTGAAGCTGCGCGGCACCAACTTCCCCTCCGACGGCC
CCGTAATGCAGAAGAAGACCATGGGCTGGGAGGCCTCCTCCGAGCGGATGTACCCCGAGGACGGCGCCCT
GAAGGGCGAGATCAAGCAGAGGCTGAAGCTGAAGGACGGCGGCCACTACGACGCTGAGGTCAAGACCACC
TACAAGGCCAAGAAGCCCGTGCAGCTGCCCGGCGCCTACAACGTCAACATCAAGTTGGACATCACCTCCC
ACAACGAGGACTACACCATCGTGGAACAGTACGAACGCGCCGAGGGCCGCCACTCCACCGGCGGCATGGA
CGAGCTGTACAAGTAAGCGGCCGCGACTCTAGATCATAATCAGCCATACCACATTTGTAGAGGTTTTACT
TGCTTTAAAAAACCTCCCACACCTCCCCCTGAACCTGAAACATAAAATGAATGCAATTGTTGTTGTTAAC
ATCGAGGGATCAAGCTTATCGATAATCAACCTCTGGATTACAAAATTTGTGAAAGATTGACTGGTATTCT
TAACTATGTTGCTCCTTTTACGCTATGTGGATACGCTGCTTTAATGCCTTTGTATCATGCTATTGCTTCC
CGTATGGCTTTCATTTTCTCCTCCTTGTATAAATCCTGGTTGCTGTCTCTTTATGAGGAGTTGTGGCCCG
TTGTCAGGCAACGTGGCGTGGTGTGCACTGTGTTTGCTGACGCAACCCCCACTGGTTGGGGCATTGCCAC
CACCTGTCAGCTCCTTTCCGGGACTTTCGCTTTCCCCCTCCCTATTGCCACGGCGGAACTCATCGCCGCC
TGCCTTGCCCGCTGCTGGACAGGGGCTCGGCTGTTGGGCACTGACAATTCCGTGGTGTTGTCGGGGAAGC
TGACGTCCTTTCCATGGCTGCTCGCCTGTGTTGCCACCTGGATTCTGCGCGGGACGTCCTTCTGCTACGT
CCCTTCGGCCCTCAATCCAGCGGACCTTCCTTCCCGCGGCCTGCTGCCGGCTCTGCGGCCTCTTCCGCGT
CTTCGCCTTCGCCCTCAGACGAGTCGGATCTCCCTTTGGGCCGCCTCCCCGCATCGATACCGTCGAGACC
TAGAAAAACATGGAGCAATCACAAGTAGCAATACAGCAGCTACCAATGCTGATTGTGCCTGGCTAGAAGC
ACAAGAGGAGGAGGAGGTGGGTTTTCCAGTCACACCTCAGGTACCTTTAAGACCAATGACTTACAAGGCA
GCTGTAGATCTTAGCCACTTTTTAAAAGAAAAGGGGGGACTGGAAGGGCTAATTCACTCCCAACGAAGAC
AAGATATCCTTGATCTGTGGATCTACCACACACAAGGCTACTTCCCTGATTGGCAGAACTACACACCAGG
GCCAGGGATCAGATATCCACTGACCTTTGGATGGTGCTACAAGCTAGTACCAGTTGAGCAAGAGAAGGTA
GAAGAAGCCAATGAAGGAGAGAACACCCGCTTGTTACACCCTGTGAGCCTGCATGGGATGGATGACCCGG
AGAGAGAAGTATTAGAGTGGAGGTTTGACAGCCGCCTAGCATTTCATCACATGGCCCGAGAGCTGCATCC
GGACTGTACTGGGTCTCTCTGGTTAGACCAGATCTGAGCCTGGGAGCTCTCTGGCTAACTAGGGAACCCA
CTGCTTAAGCCTCAATAAAGCTTGCCTTGAGTGCTTCAAGTAGTGTGTGCCCGTCTGTTGTGTGACTCTG
GTAACTAGAGATCCCTCAGACCCTTTTAGTCAGTGTGGAAAATCTCTAGCAGGGCCCGTTTAAACCCGCT
GATCAGCCTCGACTGTGCCTTCTAGTTGCCAGCCATCTGTTGTTTGCCCCTCCCCCGTGCCTTCCTTGAC
CCTGGAAGGTGCCACTCCCACTGTCCTTTCCTAATAAAATGAGGAAATTGCATCGCATTGTCTGAGTAGG
TGTCATTCTATTCTGGGGGGTGGGGTGGGGCAGGACAGCAAGGGGGAGGATTGGGAAGACAATAGCAGGC
ATGCTGGGGATGCGGTGGGCTCTATGGCTTCTGAGGCGGAAAGAACCAGCTGGGGCTCTAGGGGGTATCC
CC
[124 nt withheld, positions 6373-6496]
C
[91 nt withheld, positions 6498-6588]
A
[49 nt withheld, positions 6590-6638]
CCTTTGACGTTGGAGTCCACGTTCTTT
[37 nt withheld, positions 6666-6702]
ACCCTATCTCGGTCTATTCTTTTGATTTATAAGGGATTTTGCCGATTTCGGCCTATTGGTTAAAAAATGA
GCTGATTTAACAAAAATTTAACGCGAATTAATTCTGTGGAATGTGTGTCAGTTAGGGTGTGGAAAGTCCC
CAGGCTCCCCAGCAGGCAGAAGTATGCAAAGCATGCATCTCAATTAGTCAGCAACCAGGTGTGGAAAGTC
CCCAGGCTCCCCAGCAGGCAGAAGTATGCAAAGCATGCATCTCAATTAGTCAGCAACCATAGTCCCGCCC
CTAACTCCGCCCATCCCGCCCCTAACTCCGCCCAGTTCCGCCCATTCTCCGCCCCATGGCTGACTAATTT
TTTTTATTTATGCAGAGGCCGAGGCCGCCTCTGCCTCTGAGCTATTCCAGAAGTAGTGAGGAGGCTTTTT
TGGAGGCCTAGGCTTTTGCAAAAAGCTCCCGGGAGCTTGTATATCCATTTTCGGATCTGATCAGCACGTG
TTGACAATTAATCATCGGCATAGTATATCGGCATAGTATAATACGACAAGGTGAGGAACTAAACCATGGC
CAAGTTGACCAGTGCCGTTCCGGTGCTCACCGCGCGCGACGTCGCCGGAGCGGTCGAGTTCTGGACCGAC
CGGCTCGGGTTCTCCCGGGACTTCGTGGAGGACGACTTCGCCGGTGTGGTCCGGGACGACGTGACCCTGT
TCATCAGCGCGGTCCAGGACCAGGTGGTGCCGGACAACACCCTGGCCTGGGTGTGGGTGCGCGGCCTGGA
CGAGCTGTACGCCGAGTGGTCGGAGGTCGTGTCCACGAACTTCCGGGACGCCTCCGGGCCGGCCATGACC
GAGATCGGCGAGCAGCCGTGGGGGCGGGAGTTCGCCCTGCGCGACCCGGCCGGCAACTGCGTGCACTTCG
TGGCCGAGGAGCAGGACTGACACGTGCTACGAGATTTCGATTCCACCGCCGCCTTCTATGAAAGGTTGGG
CTTCGGAATCGTTTTCCGGGACGCCGGCTGGATGATCCTCCAGCGCGGGGATCTCATGCTGGAGTTCTTC
GCCCACCCCAACTTGTTTATTGCAGCTTATAATGGTTACAAATAAAGCAATAGCATCACAAATTTCACAA
ATAAAGCATTTTTTTCACTGCATTCTAGTTGTGGTTTGTCCAAACTCATCAATGTATCTTATCATGTCTG
TATACCGTCGACCTCTAGCTAGAGCTTGGCGTAATCATGGTCATAGCTGTTTCCTGTGTGAAATTGTTAT
CCGCTCACAATTCCACACAACATACGAGCCGGAAGCATAAAGTGTAAAGCCTGGGGTGCCTAATGAGTGA
GCTAACTCACATTAATTGCGTTGCGCTCACTGCCCGCTTTCCAGTCGGGAAACCTGTCGTGCCAGCTGCA
TTAATGAATCGGCCAACGCGCGGGGAGAGGCGGTTTGCGTATTGGGCGCTCTTCCGCTTCCTCGCTCACT
GACTCGCTGCGCTCGGTCGTTCGGCTGCGGCGAGCGGTATCAGCTCACTCAAAGGCGGTAATACGGTTAT
CCACAGAATCAGGGGATAACGCAGGAAAGAACATGTGAGCAAAAGGCCAGCAAAAGGCCAGGAACCGTAA
AAAGGCCGCGTTGCTGGCGTTTTTCCATAGGCTCCGCCCCCCTGACGAGCATCACAAAAATCGACGCTCA
AGTCAGAGGTGGCGAAACCCGACAGGACTATAAAGATACCAGGCGTTTCCCCCTGGAAGCTCCCTCGTGC
GCTCTCCTGTTCCGACCCTGCCGCTTACCGGATACCTGTCCGCCTTTCTCCCTTCGGGAAGCGTGGCGCT
TTCTCATAGCTCACGCTGTAGGTATCTCAGTTCGGTGTAGGTCGTTCGCTCCAAGCTGGGCTGTGTGCAC
GAACCCCCCGTTCAGCCCGACCGCTGCGCCTTATCCGGTAACTATCGTCTTGAGTCCAACCCGGTAAGAC
ACGACTTATCGCCACTGGCAGCAGCCACTGGTAACAGGATTAGCAGAGCGAGGTATGTAGGCGGTGCTAC
AGAGTTCTTGAAGTGGTGGCCTAACTACGGCTACACTAGAAGAACAGTATTTGGTATCTGCGCTCTGCTG
AAGCCAGTTACCTTCGGAAAAAGAGTTGGTAGCTCTTGATCCGGCAAACAAACCACCGCTGGTAGCGGTG
GTTTTTTTGTTTGCAAGCAGCAGATTACGCGCAGAAAAAAAGGATCTCAAGAAGATCCTTTGATCTTTTC
TACGGGGTCTGACGCTCAGTGGAACGAAAACTCACGTTAAGGGATTTTGGTCATGAGATTATCAAAAAGG
ATCTTCACCTAGATCCTTTTAAATTAAAAATGAAGTTTTAAATCAATCTAAAGTATATATGAGTAAACTT
GGTCTGACAGTTACCAATGCTTAATCAGTGAGGCACCTATCTCAGCGATCTGTCTATTTCGTTCATCCAT
AGTTGCCTGACTCCCCGTCGTGTAGATAACTACGATACGGGAGGGCTTACCATCTGGCCCCAGTGCTGCA
ATGATACCGCGAGACCCACGCTCACCGGCTCCAGATTTATCAGCAATAAACCAGCCAGCCGGAAGGGCCG
AGCGCAGAAGTGGTCCTGCAACTTTATCCGCCTCCATCCAGTCTATTAATTGTTGCCGGGAAGCTAGAGT
AAGTAGTTCGCCAGTTAATAGTTTGCGCAACGTTGTTGCCATTGCTACAGGCATCGTGGTGTCACGCTCG
TCGTTTGGTATGGCTTCATTCAGCTCCGGTTCCCAACGATCAAGGCGAGTTACATGATCCCCCATGTTGT
GCAAAAAAGCGGTTAGCTCCTTCGGTCCTCCGATCGTTGTCAGAAGTAAGTTGGCCGCAGTGTTATCACT
CATGGTTATGGCAGCACTGCATAATTCTCTTACTGTCATGCCATCCGTAAGATGCTTTTCTGTGACTGGT
GAGTACTCAACCAAGTCATTCTGAGAATAGTGTATGCGGCGACCGAGTTGCTCTTGCCCGGCGTCAATAC
GGGATAATACCGCGCCACATAGCAGAACTTTAAAAGTGCTCATCATTGGAAAACGTTCTTCGGGGCGAAA
ACTCTCAAGGATCTTACCGCTGTTGAGATCCAGTTCGATGTAACCCACTCGTGCACCCAACTGATCTTCA
GCATCTTTTACTTTCACCAGCGTTTCTGGGTGAGCAAAAACAGGAAGGCAAAATGCCGCAAAAAAGGGAA
TAAGGGCGACACGGAAATGTTGAATACTCATACTCTTCCTTTTTCAATATTATTGAAGCATTTATCAGGG
TTATTGTCTCATGAGCGGATACATATTTGAATGTATTTAGAAAAATAAACAAATAGGGGTTCCGCGCACA
TTTCCCCGAAAAGTGCCACCTGACGTC
